Addgene plasmid #43846: sZF15
Depositing lab: George Church. Depositing organization: Harvard Medical School. Publication: Barcoding cells using cell-surface programmable DNA-binding domains. Mali P, Aach J, Lee JH, Levner D, Nip L, Church GM. Nat Methods. 2013 Mar 17. doi: 10.1038/nmeth.2407. PubMed 23503053.
Backbone
  Vector backbone: pDisplay
  Backbone manufacturer: Invitrogen
  Vector type: Mammalian Expression
Growth in bacteria
  Bacterial resistance: Ampicillin, 100 μg/mL
  Growth temperature: 37°C
  Growth strain: Top10
  Copy number: Unknown
Gene/Insert
  Gene/Insert name: sZF15
  Species: Synthetic
  Insert size (bp): 315
  Promoter: CMV
  Tag / fusion protein: HA Flag (N terminal on insert); Myc (C terminal on insert)
  Cloning method: Restriction Enzyme; 5′ cloning site BglII (not destroyed); 3′ cloning site SacII (not destroyed)
  Sequencing primers: 5′ CMV_F
Terms and licenses: Academic/Nonprofit Terms; Industry Terms: Not Available to Industry
How to cite: sZF15 was a gift from George Church (Addgene plasmid # 43846 ; http://n2t.net/addgene:43846 ; RRID:Addgene_43846)
