[The description below was written by a language model from this plasmid's Addgene catalogue record.]
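Description:
sZF15 is a mammalian expression plasmid built on the commercial pDisplay backbone, a vector designed to target a protein of interest to the secretory pathway and anchor it on the outer face of the plasma membrane. In the standard pDisplay design this is achieved by fusing the insert between an N-terminal secretion leader and a C-terminal transmembrane anchor, although the record itself gives no feature table and does not list these elements individually. The plasmid is propagated in E. coli under ampicillin selection; its copy number is recorded as unknown, and no mammalian selection marker is stated.

The payload is a short synthetic insert of 315 bp named sZF15, cloned between BglII and SacII sites that both remain intact, and transcribed from the CMV promoter for strong constitutive expression in mammalian cells. The name and the associated publication, which concerns barcoding cells with cell-surface programmable DNA-binding domains, indicate that the insert encodes a surface-displayed zinc finger domain, though the record does not specify its finger composition or its DNA target. The insert is flanked by HA and Flag epitopes on the N-terminal side and a Myc epitope on the C-terminal side, which allow detection of the displayed protein by antibody staining, for example to confirm surface expression.

In use, a construct of this kind gives transfected cells an extracellular sequence-specific DNA-binding handle, so that they can be labelled or distinguished by exogenously added DNA probes carrying the cognate binding site. The numbering suggests sZF15 is one member of a series of such constructs.
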