>Addgene plasmid #43846 | sZF15 | depositor partial sequence | sequence record 59229 | ZF15
GACTACAAGGATGACGACGATAAATCTAGACCTGGCGAACGACCTTTTCAGTGCAGAATTTGCATGCGCA
ATTTTTCTAATAAGACAGACCTTGGACGCCATACCCGGACTCACACCGGTGAAAAACCATTTCAGTGCAG
AATCTGCATGCGGAACTTTAGCCGCATGGATGTCCTCACACGGCATCTTAGAACCCACACCGGCGAAAAG
CCCTTTCAATGCAGGATTTGCATGAGAAACTTCTCTCGGTCCGACCATCTCTCTCTCCATCTCAAAACTC
ACCTGCGGGGATCCCAACTAGTCAAAAGTGAACTG
