>Addgene plasmid #43846 | sZF15 | addgene partial sequence | sequence record 59774 | CMV-F 5'-CGCAAATGGGCGGTAGGCGTG-3'
AGCAGAGCTCTCTGGCTAACTAGAGAACCCACTGCTTACTGGCTTATCGAAATTAATACGACTCACTATA
GGGAGACCCAAGCTTGGTACCGAGCTCGGATCCACTAGTAACGGCCGCCAGTGTGCTGGAATTCGGCTTG
GGGATATCCACCATGGAGACAGACACACTCCTGCTATGGGTACTGCTGCTCTGGGTTCCAGGTTCCACTG
GTGACTATCCATATGATGTTCCAGATTATGCTGGGGCCCAGCCGGCCAGATCTGACTACAAGGATGACGA
CGATAAATCTAGACCTGGCGAACGACCTTTTCAGTGCAGAATTTGCATGCGCAATTTTTCTAATAAGACA
GACCTTGGACGCCATACCCGGACTCACACCGGTGAAAAACCATTTCAGTGCAGAATCTGCATGCGGAACT
TTAGCCGCATGGATGTCCTCACACGGCATCTTAGAACCCACACCGGCGAAAAGCCCTTTCAATGCAGGAT
TTGCATGAGAAACTTCTCTCGGTCCGACCATCTCTCTCTCCATCTCAAAACTCACCTGCGGGGATCCCAA
CTAGTCAAAAGTGAACTGCCGCGGCTGCAGGTCGACGAACAAAAACTCATCTCAGAAGAGGATCTGAATG
CTGTGGGCCAGGACACGCAGGAGGTCATCGTGGTGCCACACTCCTTGCCCTTTAAGGTGGTGGTGATCTC
AGCCATCCTGGCCCTGGTGGTGCTCACCATCATCTCCCTTATCATCCTCATCATGCTTTGGCAGAAGAAG
CCACGTTAGGCGGCCGCTCGAGATCAGCCTCGACTGTGCCTTCTAGTTGCCAGCCATCTGTTGTTTGCCC
CTCCCCCGTGCCTTCCTTGACCCTGGAAGGTGCCACTCCCACTGTCCTTTCCTAATAAAATGAGGAAATT
GCATCGCATTGTCTGAGTAGGTGTCATTCTAT
